>Addgene plasmid #33366 | pIRES-Puro-TCPTP | addgene partial sequence | sequence record 41491 | CMV-F 5'-CGCAAATGGGCGGTAGGCGTG-3'
AGCTCTCTGGCTAACTAGAGAACCCACTGCTTACTGGCTTATCGAAATTAATACGACTCACTATAGGGAG
ACCCAAGCTTGGTACCGAGCTCGGATCGATATCGTCGACCCACGCGTCCGCCCACGCGTCCGGCGCAGGC
TCTGCTCGCGCCAGCTCGCTCCCGCAGCCATGCCCACCACCATCGAGCGGGAGTTCGAAGAGTTGGATAC
TCAGCGTCGCTGGCAGCCGCTGTACTTGGAAATTCGAAATGAGTCCCATGACTATCCTCATAGAGTGGCC
AAGTTTCCAGAAAACAGAAATCGAAACAGATACAGAGATGTAAGCCCATATGATCACAGTCGTGTTAAAC
TGCAAAATGCTGAGAATGATTATATTAATGCCAGTTTAGTTGACATAGAAGAGGCACAAAGGAGTTACAT
CTTAACACAGGGTCCACTTCCTAACACATGCTGCCATTTCTGGCTTATGGTTTGGCAGCAGAAGACCAAA
GCAGTTGTCATGCTGAACCGCATTGTGGAGAAAGAATCGGTTAAATGTGCACAGTACTGGCCAACAGATG
ACCAAGAGATGCTGTTTAAAGAAACAGGATTCAGTGTGAAGCTCTTGTCAGAAGATGTGAAGTCGTATTA
TACAGTACATCTACTACAATTAGAAAATATCAATAGTGGTGAAACCAGAACAATATCTCACTTTCATTAT
ACTACCTGGCCAGATTTTGGAGTCCCTGAATCACCAGCTTCATTTCTCAATTTCTTGTTTAAAGTGAGAG
AATCTGGCTCCTTGAACCCTGACCATGGGCCTGCGG
