[The description below was written by a language model from this plasmid's Addgene catalogue record.]
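Description:
pIRES-Puro-TCPTP is a mammalian expression plasmid built on the commercial pIRESpuro backbone, carrying the human T cell protein-tyrosine phosphatase gene (PTPN2). The insert is listed as TCPTP-45, which corresponds to the 45 kDa isoform of the enzyme (also known as TC45). The plasmid is maintained in E. coli as a high-copy vector under ampicillin selection, and mammalian cells that have taken it up are selected with puromycin.

The record does not include a feature table and does not name the promoter outright, but the use of a CMV forward sequencing primer is consistent with the insert sitting downstream of a CMV immediate-early promoter, as is standard for this vector family. As the backbone name indicates, the design is bicistronic. The gene of interest and the puromycin resistance gene are transcribed as a single mRNA, with an internal ribosome entry site (IRES) between them allowing cap-independent translation of the resistance marker. Because drug resistance depends on the same transcript that encodes the phosphatase, puromycin-resistant cells are very likely to express TCPTP as well, which makes it easier to obtain stably expressing pools or clones. No epitope tag or fusion partner is recorded, and the restriction sites used for cloning are not specified.

The associated publication examines how integrin α1β1 promotes caveolin-1 dephosphorylation by activating TCPTP. This suggests the construct was used to express the phosphatase in cultured mammalian cells to study its role in that signalling pathway.
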