Addgene plasmid #33366: pIRES-Puro-TCPTP
Depositing lab: Ambra Pozzi. Publication: Integrin {alpha}1{beta}1 promotes caveolin-1 dephosphorylation by activating T cell protein-tyrosine phosphatase. Borza CM, Chen X, Mathew S, Mont S, Sanders CR, Zent R, Pozzi A. J Biol Chem. 2010 Dec 17;285(51):40114-24. Epub 2010 Oct 12. 10.1074/jbc.M110.156729 PubMed 20940300.
Backbone
  Vector backbone: pIRESpuro
  Backbone manufacturer: Clontech
  Vector type: Mammalian Expression
  Selectable markers: Puromycin
Growth in bacteria
  Bacterial resistance: Ampicillin, 100 μg/mL
  Growth temperature: 37°C
  Growth strain: DH5alpha
  Copy number: High Copy
Gene/Insert
  Gene/Insert name: TCPTP-45
  Species: H. sapiens (human)
  Entrez Gene: PTPN2 (a.k.a. PTN2, PTPT, TC-PTP, TC45, TC48, TCELLPTP, TCPTP)
  Cloning method: Restriction Enzyme; 5′ cloning site none (unknown if destroyed); 3′ cloning site none (unknown if destroyed)
  Sequencing primers: 5′ CMV forward
Terms and licenses: Academic/Nonprofit Terms; Industry Terms: Not Available to Industry
How to cite: pIRES-Puro-TCPTP was a gift from Ambra Pozzi (Addgene plasmid # 33366 ; http://n2t.net/addgene:33366 ; RRID:Addgene_33366)
